Addgene plasmid #12553: pQE60-Exp5
Depositing lab: Ian Macara. Depositing organization: University of Virginia. Publication: Exportin-5, a novel karyopherin, mediates nuclear export of double-stranded RNA binding proteins. Brownawell AM, Macara IG. J Cell Biol. 2002 Jan 7. 156(1):53-64. 10.1083/jcb.200110082 PubMed 11777942.
Backbone
  Vector backbone: pQE60
  Backbone manufacturer: Qiagen
  Backbone size w/o insert (bp): 3900
  Vector type: Bacterial Expression
Growth in bacteria
  Bacterial resistance: Ampicillin, 100 μg/mL
  Growth temperature: 37°C
  Growth strain: DH5alpha
  Copy number: Low Copy
Gene/Insert
  Gene/Insert name: EXPORTIN-5 (alt names: XPO5; EXP5)
  Species: H. sapiens (human)
  Insert size (bp): 3600
  Mutation: NONE
  GenBank ID: NM_020750
  Entrez Gene: XPO5 (a.k.a. exp5)
  Tag / fusion protein: HIS (C terminal on backbone)
  Cloning method: Restriction Enzyme; 5′ cloning site NcoI (not destroyed); 3′ cloning site NcoI (not destroyed)
  Sequencing primers: 5′ pQE
Terms and licenses: Academic/Nonprofit Terms; Industry Terms: Not Available to Industry
Depositor comments: For expression of this protein, supplement medium with2% ethanol; induce with 300 uM IPTG; add 25 mM beta-mercaptoethanol to the lysis buffer. Maintain 7 mM mercaptoethanol in all buffers for purification and storage.
How to cite: pQE60-Exp5 was a gift from Ian Macara (Addgene plasmid # 12553 ; http://n2t.net/addgene:12553 ; RRID:Addgene_12553)
