[The description below was written by a language model from this plasmid's Addgene catalogue record.]
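Description:
pQE60-Exp5 is a bacterial expression plasmid built on the commercial pQE60 backbone (about 3.9 kb), carrying the unmutated human exportin-5 coding sequence (XPO5, also called EXP5), an insert of about 3.6 kb. It is propagated in E. coli under ampicillin selection and is recorded as low copy. The insert was placed by restriction cloning, with NcoI listed as both the 5′ and 3′ cloning site and both sites preserved. This implies a non-directional insertion into a single site. The open reading frame is fused to a C-terminal polyhistidine tag supplied by the backbone.

No feature table accompanies the entry, so the promoter and origin are not explicitly stated. pQE-series vectors generally drive expression from a phage T5 promoter controlled by lac operator elements, which agrees with the depositor's note that expression is induced with IPTG. The His tag allows the recombinant protein to be recovered by immobilized metal affinity chromatography. The depositor's comments also indicate that the protein needs special expression conditions and must be kept in a reducing environment during purification and storage, suggesting that this large karyopherin is not trivial to produce in soluble, active form.

The construct serves to produce recombinant human exportin-5. The associated work identified this protein as a karyopherin-family transport receptor that mediates nuclear export of double-stranded RNA binding proteins. Purified protein from such a plasmid would typically suit in vitro binding and nuclear transport assays, although the record does not list specific applications.
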