>Addgene plasmid #12553 | pQE60-Exp5 | addgene partial sequence | sequence record 18992 | 12553 with pQE promoter
TTAACCTATAAAAATAGGCGTATCACGAGGCCCTTTCGTCTTCACCTCGAGAAATCATAAAAAATTTATT
TGCTTTGTGAGCGGATAACAATTATAATAGATTCAATTGTGAGCGGATAACAATTTCACACAGAATTCAT
TAAAGAGGAGAAATTAACCATGGCGATGGATCAAGTAAACGCGCTGTGCGAGCAGCTGGTGAAAGCGGTG
ACGGTCATGATGGACCCCAACTCCACCCAGCGCTACCGGCTGGAAGCCCTCAAGTTTTGTGAGGAGTTTA
AAGAAAAGTGTCCTATCTGTGTCCCCTGTGGCTTGAGGTTGGCTGAGAAAACACAAGTTGCCATCGTCAG
ACATTTTGGCCTTCAGATCCTGGAACACGTTGTCAAGTTTCGGTGGAACGGCATGTCTCGATTGGAGAAG
GTGTATCTGAAGAACAGTGTCATGGAGCTGATTGCAAATGGAACATTGAACATTTTGGAAGAGGAGAACC
ATATTAAAGATGCTCTGTCTCGAATTGTAGTGGAAATGATCAAGCGAGAGTGGCCACAGCATTGGCCTGA
CATGCTAATAGAATTGGACACTCTTTCCAAACAAGGGGAAACACAGACAGAATTGGTGATGTTTATCCTT
TTGCGACTGGCAGAGGATGTAGTGACTTTTCAGACACTTCCCCCTCAAAGAAGAAGGGACATCCAGCAAA
CATTAACCCAGAACATGGAAAGGATCTTCAGTTTTCTGCTTAACACACTTCAAGAAAATGTAAACAAGTA
TCAGCAAGTGA
